>Addgene plasmid #83909 | pET30-2-PSPH | depositor full sequence | sequence record 163398 | pET30-2-PSPH sequence 6361 bps
GATCTCGATCCCGCGAAATTAATACGACTCACTATAGGGGAATTGTGAGCGGATAACAATTCCCCTCTAG
AAATAATTTTGTTTAAACTTTAAGAAGGAGATATACATATGCATCATCATCATCATCACGTGAATTCGCT
CGAGATGGTCTCCCACTCAGAGCTGAGGAAGCTTTTCTACTCAGCAGATGCTGTGTGTTTTGATGTTGAC
AGCACGGTCATCAGAGAAGAAGGAATCGATGAGCTAGCCAAAATCTGTGGCGTTGAGGACGCGGTGTCAG
AAATGACACGGCGAGCCATGGGCGGGGCAGTGCCTTTCAAAGCTGCTCTCACAGAGCGCTTAGCCCTCAT
CCAGCCCTCCAGGGAGCAGGTGCAGAGACTCATAGCAGAGCAACCCCCACACCTGACCCCCGGCATAAGG
GAGCTGGTAAGTCGCCTACAGGAGCGAAATGTTCAGGTTTTCCTAATATCTGGTGGCTTTAGGAGTATTG
TAGAGCATGTTGCTTCAAAGCTCAATATCCCAGCAACCAATGTATTTGCCAATAGGCTGAAATTCTACTT
TAACGGTGAATATGCAGGTTTTGATGAGACGCAGCCAACAGCTGAATCTGGTGGAAAAGGAAAAGTGATT
AAACTTTTAAAGGAAAAATTTCATTTTAAGAAAATAATCATGATTGGAGATGGTGCCACAGATATGGAAG
CCTGTCCTCCTGCTGATGCTTTCATTGGATTTGGAGGAAATGTGATCAGGCAACAAGTCAAGGATAACGC
CAAATGGTATATCACTGATTTTGTAGAGCTGCTGGGAGAACTGGAAGAATAAGGATCCGGCTGCTAACAA
AGCCCGAAAGGAAGCTGAGTTGGCTGCTGCCACCGCTGAGCAATAACTAGCATAACCCCTTGGGGCCTCT
AAACGGGTCTTGAGGGGTTTTTTGCTGAAAGGAGGAACTATATCCGGATATCCCGCAAGAGGCCCGGCAG
TACCGGCATAACCAAGCCTATGCCTACAGCATCCAGGGTGACGGTGCCGAGGATGACGATGAGCGCATTG
TTAGATTTCATACACGGTGCCTGACTGCGTTAGCAATTTAACTGTGATAAACTACCGCATTAAAGCTAGC
TTATCGATGATAAGCTGTCAAACATGAGAATTAATTCTTGAAGACGAAAGGGCCTCGTGATACGCCTATT
TTTATAGGTTAATGTCATGATAATAATGGTTTCTTAGACGTCAGGTGGCACTTTTCGGGGAAATGTGCGC
GGAACCCCTATTTGTTTATTTTTCTAAATACATTCAAATATGTATCCGCTCATGAGACAATAACCCTGAT
AAATGCTTCAATAATATTGAAAAAGGAAGAGTATGAGTATTCAACATTTCCGTGTCGCCCTTATTCCCTT
TTTTGCGGCATTTTGCCTTCCTGTTTTTGCTCACCCAGAAACGCTGGTGAAAGTAAAAGATGCTGAAGAT
CAGTTGGGTGCACGAGTGGGTTACATCGAACTGGATCTCAACAGCGGTAAGATCCTTGAGAGTTTTCGCC
CCGAAGAACGTTTTCCAATGATGAGCACTTTTAAAGTTCTGCTATGTGGCGCGGTATTATCCCGTGTTGA
CGCCGGGCAAGAGCAACTCGGTCGCCGCATACACTATTCTCAGAATGACTTGGTTGAGTACTCACCAGTC
ACAGAAAAGCATCTTACGGATGGCATGACAGTAAGAGAATTATGCAGTGCTGCCATAACCATGAGTGATA
ACACTGCGGCCAACTTACTTCTGACAACGATCGGAGGACCGAAGGAGCTAACCGCTTTTTTGCACAACAT
GGGGGATCATGTAACTCGCCTTGATCGTTGGGAACCGGAGCTGAATGAAGCCATACCAAACGACGAGCGT
GACACCACGATGCCTGCAGCAATGGCAACAACGTTGCGCAAACTATTAACTGGCGAACTACTTACTCTAG
CTTCCCGGCAACAATTAATAGACTGGATGGAGGCGGATAAAGTTGCAGGACCACTTCTGCGCTCGGCCCT
TCCGGCTGGCTGGTTTATTGCTGATAAATCTGGAGCCGGTGAGCGTGGGTCTCGCGGTATCATTGCAGCA
CTGGGGCCAGATGGTAAGCCCTCCCGTATCGTAGTTATCTACACGACGGGGAGTCAGGCAACTATGGATG
AACGAAATAGACAGATCGCTGAGATAGGTGCCTCACTGATTAAGCATTGGTAACTGTCAGACCAAGTTTA
CTCATATATACTTTAGATTGATTTAAAACTTCATTTTTAATTTAAAAGGATCTAGGTGAAGATCCTTTTT
GATAATCTCATGACCAAAATCCCTTAACGTGAGTTTTCGTTCCACTGAGCGTCAGACCCCGTAGAAAAGA
TCAAAGGATCTTCTTGAGATCCTTTTTTTCTGCGCGTAATCTGCTGCTTGCAAACAAAAAAACCACCGCT
ACCAGCGGTGGTTTGTTTGCCGGATCAAGAGCTACCAACTCTTTTTCCGAAGGTAACTGGCTTCAGCAGA
GCGCAGATACCAAATACTGTCCTTCTAGTGTAGCCGTAGTTAGGCCACCACTTCAAGAACTCTGTAGCAC
CGCCTACATACCTCGCTCTGCTAATCCTGTTACCAGTGGCTGCTGCCAGTGGCGATAAGTCGTGTCTTAC
CGGGTTGGACTCAAGACGATAGTTACCGGATAAGGCGCAGCGGTCGGGCTGAACGGGGGGTTCGTGCACA
CAGCCCAGCTTGGAGCGAACGACCTACACCGAACTGAGATACCTACAGCGTGAGCTATGAGAAAGCGCCA
CGCTTCCCGAAGGGAGAAAGGCGGACAGGTATCCGGTAAGCGGCAGGGTCGGAACAGGAGAGCGCACGAG
GGAGCTTCCAGGGGGAAACGCCTGGTATCTTTATAGTCCTGTCGGGTTTCGCCACCTCTGACTTGAGCGT
CGATTTTTGTGATGCTCGTCAGGGGGGCGGAGCCTATGGAAAAACGCCAGCAACGCGGCCTTTTTACGGT
TCCTGGCCTTTTGCTGGCCTTTTGCTCACATGTTCTTTCCTGCGTTATCCCCTGATTCTGTGGATAACCG
TATTACCGCCTTTGAGTGAGCTGATACCGCTCGCCGCAGCCGAACGACCGAGCGCAGCGAGTCAGTGAGC
GAGGAAGCGGAAGAGCGCCTGATGCGGTATTTTCTCCTTACGCATCTGTGCGGTATTTCACACCGCAATG
GTGCACTCTCAGTACAATCTGCTCTGATGCCGCATAGTTAAGCCAGTATACACTCCGCTATCGCTACGTG
ACTGGGTCATGGCTGCGCCCCGACACCCGCCAACACCCGCTGACGCGCCCTGACGGGCTTGTCTGCTCCC
GGCATCCGCTTACAGACAAGCTGTGACCGTCTCCGGGAGCTGCATGTGTCAGAGGTTTTCACCGTCATCA
CCGAAACGCGCGAGGCAGCTGCGGTAAAGCTCATCAGCGTGGTCGTGAAGCGATTCACAGATGTCTGCCT
GTTCATCCGCGTCCAGCTCGTTGAGTTTCTCCAGAAGCGTTAATGTCTGGCTTCTGATAAAGCGGGCCAT
GTTAAGGGCGGTTTTTTCCTGTTTGGTCACTGATGCCTCCGTGTAAGGGGGATTTCTGTTCATGGGGGTA
ATGATACCGATGAAACGAGAGAGGATGCTCACGATACGGGTTACTGATGATGAACATGCCCGGTTACTGG
AACGTTGTGAGGGTAAACAACTGGCGGTATGGATGCGGCGGGACCAGAGAAAAATCACTCAGGGTCAATG
CCAGCGCTTCGTTAATACAGATGTAGGTGTTCCACAGGGTAGCCAGCAGCATCCTGCGATGCAGATCCGG
AACATAATGGTGCAGGGCGCTGACTTCCGCGTTTCCAGACTTTACGAAACACGGAAACCGAAGACCATTC
ATGTTGTTGCTCAGGTCGCAGACGTTTTGCAGCAGCAGTCGCTTCACGTTCGCTCGCGTATCGGTGATTC
ATTCTGCTAACCAGTAAGGCAACCCCGCCAGCCTAGCCGGGTCCTCAACGACAGGAGCACGATCATGCGC
ACCCGTGGCCAGGACCCAACGCTGCCCGAGATGCGCCGCGTGCGGCTGCTGGAGATGGCGGACGCGATGG
ATATGTTCTGCCAAGGGTTGGTTTGCGCATTCACAGTTCTCCGCAAGAATTGATTGGCTCCAATTCTTGG
AGTGGTGAATCCGTTAGCGAGGTGCCGCCGGCTTCCATTCAGGTCGAGGTGGCCCGGCTCCATGCACCGC
GACGCAACGCGGGGAGGCAGACAAGGTATAGGGCGGCGCCTACAATCCATGCCAACCCGTTCCATGTGCT
CGCCGAGGCGGCATAAATCGCCGTGACGATCAGCGGTCCAATGATCGAAGTTAGGCTGGTAAGAGCCGCG
AGCGATCCTTGAAGCTGTCCCTGATGGTCGTCATCTACCTGCCTGGACAGCATGGCCTGCAACGCGGGCA
TCCCGATGCCGCCGGAAGCGAGAAGAATCATAATGGGGAAGGCCATCCAGCCTCGCGTCGCGAACGCCAG
CAAGACGTAGCCCAGCGCGTCGGCCGCCATGCCGGCGATAATGGCCTGCTTCTCGCCGAAACGTTTGGTG
GCGGGACCAGTGACGAAGGCTTGAGCGAGGGCGTGCAAGATTCCGAATACCGCAAGCGACAGGCCGATCA
TCGTCGCGCTCCAGCGAAAGCGGTCCTCGCCGAAAATGACCCAGAGCGCTGCCGGCACCTGTCCTACGAG
TTGCATGATAAAGAAGACAGTCATAAGTGCGGCGACGATAGTCATGCCCCGCGCCCACCGGAAGGAGCTG
ACTGGGTTGAAGGCTCTCAAGGGCATCGGTCGAGATCCCGGTGCCTAATGAGTGAGCTAACTTACATTAA
TTGCGTTGCGCTCACTGCCCGCTTTCCAGTCGGGAAACCTGTCGTGCCAGCTGCATTAATGAATCGGCCA
ACGCGCGGGGAGAGGCGGTTTGCGTATTGGGCGCCAGGGTGGTTTTTCTTTTCACCAGTGAGACGGGCAA
CAGCTGATTGCCCTTCACCGCCTGGCCCTGAGAGAGTTGCAGCAAGCGGTCCACGCTGGTTTGCCCCAGC
AGGCGAAAATCCTGTTTGATGGTGGTTAACGGCGGGATATAACATGAGCTGTCTTCGGTATCGTCGTATC
CCACTACCGAGATATCCGCACCAACGCGCAGCCCGGACTCGGTAATGGCGCGCATTGCGCCCAGCGCCAT
CTGATCGTTGGCAACCAGCATCGCAGTGGGAACGATGCCCTCATTCAGCATTTGCATGGTTTGTTGAAAA
CCGGACATGGCACTCCAGTCGCCTTCCCGTTCCGCTATCGGCTGAATTTGATTGCGAGTGAGATATTTAT
GCCAGCCAGCCAGACGCAGACGCGCCGAGACAGAACTTAATGGGCCCGCTAACAGCGCGATTTGCTGGTG
ACCCAATGCGACCAGATGCTCCACGCCCAGTCGCGTACCGTCTTCATGGGAGAAAATAATACTGTTGATG
GGTGTCTGGTCAGAGACATCAAGAAATAACGCCGGAACATTAGTGCAGGCAGCTTCCACAGCAATGGCAT
CCTGGTCATCCAGCGGATAGTTAATGATCAGCCCACTGACGCGTTGCGCGAGAAGATTGTGCACCGCCGC
TTTACAGGCTTCGACGCCGCTTCGTTCTACCATCGACACCACCACGCTGGCACCCAGTTGATCGGCGCGA
GATTTAATCGCCGCGACAATTTGCGACGGCGCGTGCAGGGCCAGACTGGAGGTGGCAACGCCAATCAGCA
ACGACTGTTTGCCCGCCAGTTGTTGTGCCACGCGGTTGGGAATGTAATTCAGCTCCGCCATCGCCGCTTC
CACTTTTTCCCGCGTTTTCGCAGAAACGTGGCTGGCCTGGTTCACCACGCGGGAAACGGTCTGATAAGAG
ACACCGGCATACTCTGCGACATCGTATAACGTTACTGGTTTCACATTCACCACCCTGAATTGACTCTCTT
CCGGGCGCTATCATGCCATACCGCGAAAGGTTTTGCGCCATTCGATGGTGTCCGGGATCTCGACGCTCTC
CCTTATGCGACTCCTGCATTAGGAAGCAGCCCAGTAGTAGGTTGAGGCCGTTGAGCACCGCCGCCGCAAG
GAATGGTGCATGCAAGGAGATGGCGCCCAACAGTCCCCCGGCCACGGGGCCTGCCACCATACCCACGCCG
AAACAAGCGCTCATGAGCCCGAAGTGGCGAGCCCGATCTTCCCCATCGGTGATGTCGGCGATATAGGCGC
CAGCAACCGCACCTGTGGCGCCGGTGATGCCGGCCACGATGCGTCCGGCGTAGAGGATCGA
Features (pLannotate 1.2.2; 19 found; start..end, strand, type, name):
     20..38      +  promoter       T7 promoter: promoter for bacteriophage T7 RNA polymerase
     39..63      +  protein_bind   lac operator: The lac repressor binds to the lac operator to inhibit transcription in E. coli. This inhibition can be relieved by adding lactose or isopropyl-β-D-thiogalactopyranoside (IPTG). lac repressor encoded by lacI
    110..128     +  CDS            capTEV™ (fragment): composite tag for in vivo biotinylation, TEV protease cleavage, and 6xHis tagging
    145..819     +  CDS            PSPH: SERB_HUMAN - Experimental evidence at protein level: Swiss-Prot protein existence level 1. Catalyzes the last irreversible step in the biosynthesis of L-serine from carbohydrates, the dephosphorylation of O-phospho-L- serine to L-serine (PubMed:12213811, PubMed:15291819, PubMed:9222972, PubMed:14673469, PubMed:25080166). L-serine can then be used in protein synthesis, to produce other amino acids, in nucleotide metabolism or in glutathione synthesis, or can be racemized to D-serine, a neuromodulator (PubMed:14673469). May also act on O-phospho-D-serine (Probable). From Homo sapiens (Human).
    830..879     +  CDS            SET1 (fragment): solubility-enhancement tag derived from T7 phage gene 10B
    887..934     +  terminator     T7 terminator: transcription terminator for bacteriophage T7 RNA polymerase
    957..1061    -  CDS            TcR (fragment): tetracycline efflux protein; tet; confers resistance to tetracycline
   1118..1141    -  promoter       tet promoter (fragment): E. coli promoter for tetracycline efflux protein gene
   1258..1362    +  promoter       AmpR promoter: bla
   1363..2223    +  CDS            AmpR: β-lactamase; bla; confers resistance to ampicillin, carbenicillin, and related antibiotics
   2394..2982    +  rep_origin     ori: high-copy-number ColE1/pMB1/pBR322/pUC origin of replication
   3168..3307    -  misc_feature   bom: basis of mobility region from pBR322
   3409..3600    -  CDS            rop: Rop protein, which maintains plasmids at low copy number; rop
   3617..3997    +  CDS            YPB1_ECOLX: Protein predicted: Swiss-Prot protein existence level 4. From Escherichia coli.
   4239..4863    -  CDS            TcR (fragment): tetracycline efflux protein; tet; confers resistance to tetracycline
   4878..4899    -  protein_bind   CAP binding site: CAP binding activates transcription in the presence of cAMP. E. coli catabolite activator protein
   4912..5994    -  CDS            lacI: lac repressor; lacI; The lac repressor binds to the lac operator to inhibit transcription in E. coli. This inhibition can be relieved by adding lactose or isopropyl-β-D-thiogalactopyranoside (IPTG).
   5995..6072    -  promoter       lacI promoter: lacI
   6080..6359    -  CDS            TcR (fragment): tetracycline efflux protein; tet; confers resistance to tetracycline
