[The description below was written by a language model from this plasmid's Addgene catalogue record and pLannotate feature annotations shown in this document.]
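Description:
pET30-2-PSPH is a bacterial expression plasmid carrying the human phosphoserine phosphatase (PSPH) coding sequence in the pET30-2 backbone. It replicates in E. coli from a ColE1/pMB1-type origin that is accompanied by the pBR322 bom region and the rop gene, which normally holds copy number down; the record itself lists copy number as unknown. Selection is by ampicillin through a bla (AmpR) cassette. Several scattered fragments of the tetracycline efflux gene and its promoter are annotated, but these appear to be non-functional remnants of a pBR322-derived backbone rather than a usable marker.

The PSPH open reading frame, cloned between NdeI and BamHI, sits downstream of a T7 promoter with an adjacent lac operator and upstream of a T7 terminator. A plasmid-borne lacI gene with its own promoter supplies repressor, so transcription depends on T7 RNA polymerase in the host and is induced with IPTG or lactose. An N-terminal 6xHis tag is recorded. The short feature annotated just upstream of the insert as a capTEV fragment most likely corresponds to this His stretch rather than the full composite tag. A short match to the SET1 solubility tag lies after the PSPH coding region and is probably residual vector sequence.

PSPH catalyses the final step of serine biosynthesis, dephosphorylating O-phospho-L-serine to L-serine. The catalogue purpose reads "stable overexpression", but the design points to inducible production of His-tagged recombinant enzyme in E. coli, suitable for affinity purification and biochemical work. The deposited sequence is slightly longer than the total size stated in the catalogue, and the annotated coding region is slightly shorter than the listed insert size.
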