Addgene plasmid #83909: pET30-2-PSPH
Purpose: stable overexpression
Depositing lab: David Sabatini. Depositing organization: Whitehead Institute for Biomedical Research. Publication: A PHGDH inhibitor reveals coordination of serine synthesis and one-carbon unit fate. Pacold ME, Brimacombe KR, Chan SH, Rohde JM, Lewis CA, Swier LJ, Possemato R, Chen WW, Sullivan LB, Fiske BP, Cho S, Freinkman E, Birsoy K, Abu-Remaileh M, Shaul YD, Liu CM, Zhou M, Koh MJ, Chung H, Davidson SM, Luengo A, Wang AQ, Xu X, Yasgar A, Liu L, Rai G, Westover KD, Vander Heiden MG, Shen M, Gray NS, Boxer MB, Sabatini DM. Nat Chem Biol. 2016 Jun;12(6):452-8. doi: 10.1038/nchembio.2070. Epub 2016 Apr 25. PubMed 27110680.
Backbone
  Vector backbone: pET30-2
  Backbone size w/o insert (bp): 5647
  Total vector size (bp): 6352
  Vector type: Bacterial Expression
Growth in bacteria
  Bacterial resistance: Ampicillin, 100 μg/mL
  Growth temperature: 37°C
  Growth strain: DH5alpha
  Copy number: Unknown
Gene/Insert
  Gene/Insert name: phosphoserine phosphatase (alt name: PSPH)
  Species: H. sapiens (human)
  Insert size (bp): 705
  GenBank ID: NM_004577.3
  Entrez Gene: PSPH (a.k.a. PSP, PSPHD)
  Promoter: T7
  Tag / fusion protein: 6x His tags (N terminal on insert)
  Cloning method: Restriction Enzyme; 5′ cloning site NdeI (unknown if destroyed); 3′ cloning site BamHI (unknown if destroyed)
  Sequencing primers: 5′ T7 Promoter; 3′ T7 Terminator
Terms and licenses: Academic/Nonprofit Terms; Industry Terms: Not Available to Industry
How to cite: pET30-2-PSPH was a gift from David Sabatini (Addgene plasmid # 83909 ; http://n2t.net/addgene:83909 ; RRID:Addgene_83909)
