>Addgene plasmid #83909 | pET30-2-PSPH | addgene partial sequence | sequence record 163396 | T7 5'-TAATACGACTCACTATAGGG-3'
TCCCCTCTAGAAATAATTTTGTTTAAACTTTAAGAAGGAGATATACATATGCATCATCATCATCATCACG
TGAATTCGCTCGAGATGGTCTCCCACTCAGAGCTGAGGAAGCTTTTCTACTCAGCAGATGCTGTGTGTTT
TGATGTTGACAGCACGGTCATCAGAGAAGAAGGAATCGATGAGCTAGCCAAAATCTGTGGCGTTGAGGAC
GCGGTGTCAGAAATGACACGGCGAGCCATGGGCGGGGCAGTGCCTTTCAAAGCTGCTCTCACAGAGCGCT
TAGCCCTCATCCAGCCCTCCAGGGAGCAGGTGCAGAGACTCATAGCAGAGCAACCCCCACACCTGACCCC
CGGCATAAGGGAGCTGGTAAGTCGCCTACAGGAGCGAAATGTTCAGGTTTTCCTAATATCTGGTGGCTTT
AGGAGTATTGTAGAGCATGTTGCTTCAAAGCTCAATATCCCAGCAACCAATGTATTTGCCAATAGGCTGA
AATTCTACTTTAACGGTGAATATGCAGGTTTTGATGAGACGCAGCCAACAGCTGAATCTGGTGGAAAAGG
AAAAGTGATTAAACTTTTAAAGGAAAAATTTCATTTTAAGAAAATAATCATGATTGGAGATGGTGCCACA
GATATGGAAGCCTGTCCTCCTGCTGATGCTTTCATTGGATTTGGAGGAAATGTGATCAGGCAACAAGTCA
AGGATAACGCCAAATGGTATATCACTGATTTTGTAGAGCTGCTGGGAGAACTGGAAGAATAAGGATCCGG
CTGCTAACAAAGCCCGAAAGGAAGCTGAGTTGGCTGCTGCCACCGCTGAGCAATAACTAGCATAACCCCT
TGGGGCCTCTAAACGGGTCTTGAGGGGTTTTTTGCTGAAAGGAGGAACTATATCCGGATATCCCGCAAGA
GGCCCGGCAGTACCGGCATAACCAAGCCTATGCCTACAGCATCCAGGGTGACGGTGCCGAGGATGACGAT
GAGCGCATTGTTAGATTTCATACACGGTGCCTGACTGCGT
