>Addgene plasmid #83909 | pET30-2-PSPH | addgene partial sequence | sequence record 163397 | T7term 5'-GCTAGTTATTGCTCAGCGG-3'
TTTCGGGCTTTGTTAGCAGCCGGATCCTTATTCTTCCAGTTCTCCCAGCAGCTCTACAAAATCAGTGATA
TACCATTTGGCGTTATCCTTGACTTGTTGCCTGATCACATTTCCTCCAAATCCAATGAAAGCATCAGCAG
GAGGACAGGCTTCCATATCTGTGGCACCATCTCCAATCATGATTATTTTCTTAAAATGAAATTTTTCCTT
TAAAAGTTTAATCACTTTTCCTTTTCCACCAGATTCAGCTGTTGGCTGCGTCTCATCAAAACCTGCATAT
TCACCGTTAAAGTAGAATTTCAGCCTATTGGCAAATACATTGGTTGCTGGGATATTGAGCTTTGAAGCAA
CATGCTCTACAATACTCCTAAAGCCACCAGATATTAGGAAAACCTGAACATTTCGCTCCTGTAGGCGACT
TACCAGCTCCCTTATGCCGGGGGTCAGGTGTGGGGGTTGCTCTGCTATGAGTCTCTGCACCTGCTCCCTG
GAGGGCTGGATGAGGGCTAAGCGCTCTGTGAGAGCAGCTTTGAAAGGCACTGCCCCGCCCATGGCTCGCC
GTGTCATTTCTGACACCGCGTCCTCAACGCCACAGATTTTGGCTAGCTCATCGATTCCTTCTTCTCTGAT
GACCGTGCTGTCAACATCAAAACACACAGCATCTGCTGAGTAGAAAAGCTTCCTCAGCTCTGAGTGGGAG
ACCATCTCGAGCGAATTCACGTGATGATGATGATGATGCATATGTATATCTCCTTCTTAAAGTTTAAACA
AAATTATTTCTAGAGGGGAATTGTTATCCGCTCACAATTCCCCTATAGTGAGTCGTATTAATTTCGCGGG
ATCGAGATCTCGATCCTCTACGCCGGACGCATCGTGGCCGGCATCACCGGCGCCACAGGTGCGGTTGCTG
GCGCCTATATCGCCGACATCACCGATGGGGAAGATCGGGCTCGCCACTTCGGGCTCATGAGCGCTTGTTT
CGGCGT
